>Addgene plasmid #199775 | AiP13778 - pAAV-AiE0450h-minBG-iCre(R297T)-BGHpA (Alias: CN3778) | addgene full sequence | sequence record 391720 | Addgene NGS Result
CCTGCAGGCAGCTGCGCGCTCGCTCGCTCACTGAGGCCGCCCGGGCGTCGGGCGACCTTTGGTCGCCCGG
CCTCAGTGAGCGAGCGAGCGCGCAGAGAGGGAGTGGCCAACTCCATCACTAGGGGTTCCTGCGGCCGCAC
GCGTGAGACCACAGGCTGAGAGGCCAGGCAGGGTTCACCAGGACACTCTGAAAGAGCTGTCTGGCTCCCA
GGCCCACAGGCCTTCGAGGGAATAGACACATAAGCCTTGCTCCTTTTTCTCCTGGTATCTGCCCACACCC
ATATCCTGGAAAGCTGCGTGATTTATGTCCACCAGAGGGGATTTGCTCTGAGGCTGTGGCCTGCAGGAGC
GCCCTTCCGCTGGAGGGTGGGAGGACTGTCTAAGGCAGTCACAGCAAGGAGAGGCACGGTGTGGGCACTG
CTGCTATTTCTAACCTGCTGGAGTGAAGGGAACCTTGACTACTTGAAAAGCAGGCTGATTGTCAGGGGCG
GAACCGAACTCAGAGCTGTCAGGGCCGTCACATGGAAAGTGCCTGGCAGGGGGCGGCGACAGGGGGCTTG
GGCTGACAGGGCTGTGATTTTGAAAGAAACGTCTCCAAGAAAGTGATTTAAAGTAGGAGAGAAATATTAT
TATTAGATAATGGCTGTCAGGTTATTTTTTGATGTGTTTTCTGAGTATTTCATAATCATCTTGCGCTTAG
ATGGTAAGCCCTTCCTGGCTAGGGGCCGTGTCCCATCCCATGCCTCTGTGGCTTTCACCTTCGGGTGTGC
AACAGGTATCAGAGCTCGGGCTGGGCATAAAAGTCAGGGCAGAGCCATCTATTGCTTACATTTGCTTCTG
GGATCCAGATCTTTCGAAGCTAGCCACCATGGTGCCCAAGAAGAAGAGGAAAGTCTCCAACCTGCTGACT
GTGCACCAAAACCTGCCTGCCCTCCCTGTGGATGCCACCTCTGATGAAGTCAGGAAGAACCTGATGGACA
TGTTCAGGGACAGGCAGGCCTTCTCTGAACACACCTGGAAGATGCTCCTGTCTGTGTGCAGATCCTGGGC
TGCCTGGTGCAAGCTGAACAACAGGAAATGGTTCCCTGCTGAACCTGAGGATGTGAGGGACTACCTCCTG
TACCTGCAAGCCAGAGGCCTGGCTGTGAAGACCATCCAACAGCACCTGGGCCAGCTCAACATGCTGCACA
GGAGATCTGGCCTGCCTCGCCCTTCTGACTCCAATGCTGTGTCCCTGGTGATGAGGAGAATCAGAAAGGA
GAATGTGGATGCTGGGGAGAGAGCCAAGCAGGCCCTGGCCTTTGAACGCACTGACTTTGACCAAGTCAGA
TCCCTGATGGAGAACTCTGACAGATGCCAGGACATCAGGAACCTGGCCTTCCTGGGCATTGCCTACAACA
CCCTGCTGCGCATTGCCGAAATTGCCAGAATCAGAGTGAAGGACATCTCCCGCACCGATGGTGGGAGAAT
GCTGATCCACATTGGCAGGACCAAGACCCTGGTGTCCACAGCTGGTGTGGAGAAGGCCCTGTCCCTGGGG
GTTACCAAGCTGGTGGAGAGATGGATCTCTGTGTCTGGTGTGGCTGATGACCCCAACAACTACCTGTTCT
GCCGGGTCAGAAAGAATGGTGTGGCTGCCCCTTCTGCCACCTCCCAACTGTCCACCCGGGCCCTGGAAGG
GATCTTTGAGGCCACCCACCGCCTGATCTATGGTGCCAAGGATGACTCTGGGCAGAGATACCTGGCCTGG
TCTGGCCACTCTGCCAGAGTGGGTGCTGCCACCGACATGGCCAGGGCTGGTGTGTCCATCCCTGAAATCA
TGCAGGCTGGTGGCTGGACCAATGTGAACATTGTGATGAACTACATCAGAAACCTGGACTCTGAGACTGG
GGCCATGGTGAGGCTGCTCGAAGATGGGGACTGAGGCGCGCCGAATTCAAGCTTCTCGAGAGATCTTCGA
CTGTGCCTTCTAGTTGCCAGCCATCTGTTGTTTGCCCCTCCCCCGTGCCTTCCTTGACCCTGGAAGGTGC
CACTCCCACTGTCCTTTCCTAATAAAATGAGGAAATTGCATCGCATTGTCTGAGTAGGTGTCATTCTATT
CTGGGGGGTGGGGTGGGGCAGGACAGCAAGGGGGAGGATTGGGAAGACAATAGCAGGCATGAGATCTCAC
GTGCGGACCGAGCGGCCGCAGGAACCCCTAGTGATGGAGTTGGCCACTCCCTCTCTGCGCGCTCGCTCGC
TCACTGAGGCCGGGCGACCAAAGGTCGCCCGACGCCCGGGCTTTGCCCGGGCGGCCTCAGTGAGCGAGCG
AGCGCGCAGCTGCCTGCAGGGGCGCCTGATGCGGTATTTTCTCCTTACGCATCTGTGCGGTATTTCACAC
CGCATA
[95 nt withheld, positions 2387-2481]
T
[46 nt withheld, positions 2483-2528]
C
[141 nt withheld, positions 2530-2670]
CCTTTGACGTTGGAGTCCACGTTCTTT
[37 nt withheld, positions 2698-2734]
ACTCTATCTCGGGCTATTCTTTTGATTTATAAGGGATTTTGCCGATTTCGGTCTATTGGTTAAAAAATGA
GCTGATTTAACAAAAATTTAACGCGAATTTTAACAAAATATTAACGTTTACAATTTTATGGTGCACTCTC
AGTACAATCTGCTCTGATGCCGCATAGTTAAGCCAGCCCCGACACCCGCCAACACCCGCTGACGCGCCCT
GACGGGCTTGTCTGCTCCCGGCATCCGCTTACAGACAAGCTGTGACCGTCTCCGGGAGCTGCATGTGTCA
GAGGTTTTCACCGTCATCACCGAAACGCGCGAGACGAAAGGGCCTCGTGATACGCCTATTTTTATAGGTT
AATGTCATGATAATAATGGTTTCTTAGACGTCAGGTGGCACTTTTCGGGGAAATGTGCGCGGAACCCCTA
TTTGTTTATTTTTCTAAATACATTCAAATATGTATCCGCTCATGAGACAATAACCCTGATAAATGCTTCA
ATAATATTGAAAAAGGAAGAGTATGAGTATTCAACATTTCCGTGTCGCCCTTATTCCCTTTTTTGCGGCA
TTTTGCCTTCCTGTTTTTGCTCACCCAGAAACGCTGGTGAAAGTAAAAGATGCTGAAGATCAGTTGGGTG
CACGAGTGGGTTACATCGAACTGGATCTCAACAGCGGTAAGATCCTTGAGAGTTTTCGCCCCGAAGAACG
TTTTCCAATGATGAGCACTTTTAAAGTTCTGCTATGTGGCGCGGTATTATCCCGTATTGACGCCGGGCAA
GAGCAACTCGGTCGCCGCATACACTATTCTCAGAATGACTTGGTTGAGTACTCACCAGTCACAGAAAAGC
ATCTTACGGATGGCATGACAGTAAGAGAATTATGCAGTGCTGCCATAACCATGAGTGATAACACTGCGGC
CAACTTACTTCTGACAACGATCGGAGGACCGAAGGAGCTAACCGCTTTTTTGCACAACATGGGGGATCAT
GTAACTCGCCTTGATCGTTGGGAACCGGAGCTGAATGAAGCCATACCAAACGACGAGCGTGACACCACGA
TGCCTGTAGCAATGGCAACAACGTTGCGCAAACTATTAACTGGCGAACTACTTACTCTAGCTTCCCGGCA
ACAATTAATAGACTGGATGGAGGCGGATAAAGTTGCAGGACCACTTCTGCGCTCGGCCCTTCCGGCTGGC
TGGTTTATTGCTGATAAATCTGGAGCCGGTGAGCGTGGGTCTCGCGGTATCATTGCAGCACTGGGGCCAG
ATGGTAAGCCCTCCCGTATCGTAGTTATCTACACGACGGGGAGTCAGGCAACTATGGATGAACGAAATAG
ACAGATCGCTGAGATAGGTGCCTCACTGATTAAGCATTGGTAACTGTCAGACCAAGTTTACTCATATATA
CTTTAGATTGATTTAAAACTTCATTTTTAATTTAAAAGGATCTAGGTGAAGATCCTTTTTGATAATCTCA
TGACCAAAATCCCTTAACGTGAGTTTTCGTTCCACTGAGCGTCAGACCCCGTAGAAAAGATCAAAGGATC
TTCTTGAGATCCTTTTTTTCTGCGCGTAATCTGCTGCTTGCAAACAAAAAAACCACCGCTACCAGCGGTG
GTTTGTTTGCCGGATCAAGAGCTACCAACTCTTTTTCCGAAGGTAACTGGCTTCAGCAGAGCGCAGATAC
CAAATACTGTTCTTCTAGTGTAGCCGTAGTTAGGCCACCACTTCAAGAACTCTGTAGCACCGCCTACATA
CCTCGCTCTGCTAATCCTGTTACCAGTGGCTGCTGCCAGTGGCGATAAGTCGTGTCTTACCGGGTTGGAC
TCAAGACGATAGTTACCGGATAAGGCGCAGCGGTCGGGCTGAACGGGGGGTTCGTGCACACAGCCCAGCT
TGGAGCGAACGACCTACACCGAACTGAGATACCTACAGCGTGAGCTATGAGAAAGCGCCACGCTTCCCGA
AGGGAGAAAGGCGGACAGGTATCCGGTAAGCGGCAGGGTCGGAACAGGAGAGCGCACGAGGGAGCTTCCA
GGGGGAAACGCCTGGTATCTTTATAGTCCTGTCGGGTTTCGCCACCTCTGACTTGAGCGTCGATTTTTGT
GATGCTCGTCAGGGGGGCGGAGCCTATGGAAAAACGCCAGCAACGCGGCCTTTTTACGGTTCCTGGCCTT
TTGCTGGCCTTTTGCTCACATGT
Features (pLannotate 1.2.2; 12 found; start..end, strand, type, name):
     12..39      +  repeat_region  AAV2 ITR (fragment): inverted terminal repeat of adeno-associated virus serotype 2 inverted
     68..95      +  repeat_region  AAV2 ITR (fragment): inverted terminal repeat of adeno-associated virus serotype 2 inverted
    896..1921    +  CDS            cre: RECR_BPP1 - Experimental evidence at protein level: Swiss-Prot protein existence level 1. Catalyzes site-specific recombination between two 34-base- pair LOXP sites. Its role is to maintain the phage genome as a monomeric unit-copy plasmid in the lysogenic state. From Escherichia phage P1 (Bacteriophage P1).
   1961..2072    +  polyA_signal   bGH poly(A) signal: bovine growth hormone polyadenylation signal
   2190..2330    +  repeat_region  AAV2 ITR: inverted terminal repeat of adeno-associated virus serotype 2 inverted
   2335..2386    -  misc_feature   bom (fragment): basis of mobility region from pBR322
   2405..2860    +  rep_origin     f1 ori (sequence partly withheld): f1 bacteriophage origin of replication; arrow indicates direction of (+) strand synthesis
   2861..2910    -  misc_feature   bom (fragment): basis of mobility region from pBR322
   3012..3047    -  CDS            rop (fragment): Rop protein, which maintains plasmids at low copy number; rop
   3142..3246    +  promoter       AmpR promoter: bla
   3247..4107    +  CDS            AmpR: β-lactamase; bla; confers resistance to ampicillin, carbenicillin, and related antibiotics
   4278..4866    +  rep_origin     ori: high-copy-number ColE1/pMB1/pBR322/pUC origin of replication
