[The description below was written by a language model from this plasmid's Addgene catalogue record and pLannotate feature annotations shown in this document.]
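Description:
AiP13778 - pAAV-AiE0450h-minBG-iCre(R297T)-BGHpA (alias CN3778) is a recombinant AAV transfer plasmid of about 4.9 kb, built to package an enhancer-driven Cre recombinase cassette for delivery to the brain. It is maintained in bacteria as a high-copy plasmid through a ColE1/pUC-type origin and selected with ampicillin via the β-lactamase gene and its native promoter. An f1 phage origin and short remnants of pBR322 bom and rop sequences are also present in the backbone. The expression cassette is bounded by AAV2 inverted terminal repeats, which provide the signals for replication and encapsidation of the intervening DNA. In the automated annotation the downstream ITR is detected in full, whereas the upstream one appears only as two short fragments, a common result for these repetitive, structured elements.

Between the ITRs, the construct name indicates an enhancer designated AiE0450h placed upstream of a minimal beta-globin promoter (minBG). Neither element is called in the feature table, but they would fall in the unannotated stretch preceding the coding sequence. The minimal promoter has little activity on its own, so expression depends on the enhancer, which the record describes as directing expression to striatal medium spiny neurons. The payload is iCre, a synthetic, codon-improved Cre recombinase that catalyses recombination between loxP sites, here carrying an R297T substitution intended to reduce recombinase efficiency. Transcripts are terminated by the bovine growth hormone polyadenylation signal. The vector is part of an enhancer AAV toolbox for striatal cell types and is meant for cell-type-selective recombination of loxP-dependent alleles or reporters. The record also mentions a PHP.eB viral preparation.
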