Addgene plasmid #199775: AiP13778 - pAAV-AiE0450h-minBG-iCre(R297T)-BGHpA (Alias: CN3778)
Purpose: enhancer AAV for Cre recombinase expression in striatal medium spiny neurons
Depositing lab: Allen Institute for Brain Science & Jonathan Ting. Depositing organization: Allen Institute. Publication: Enhancer AAV toolbox for accessing and perturbing striatal cell types and circuits. Hunker AC, Wirthlin ME, Gill G, Johansen NJ, Hooper M, Omstead V, Vargas S, Lerma MN, Taskin N, Weed N, Laird WD, Bishaw YM, Bendrick JL, Gore BB, Ben-Simon Y, Opitz-Araya X, Martinez RA, Way SW, Thyagarajan B, Otto S, Sanchez REA, Alexander JR, Amaya A, Amster A, Arbuckle J, Ayala A, Baker PM, Barcelli T, Barta S, Bertagnolli D, Bielstein C, Bishwakarma P, Bowlus J, Boyer G, Brouner K, Casian B, Casper T, Chakka AB, Chakrabarty R, Chong P, Clark M, Colbert K, Daniel S, Dawe T, Departee M, DiValentin P, Donadio NP, Dotson NI, Dwivedi D, Egdorf T, Fliss T, Gary A, Goldy J, Grasso C, Groce EL, Gudsnuk K, Han W, Haradon Z, Hastings S, Helback O, Ho WV, Huang C, Johnson T, Jones DL, Juneau Z, Kenney J, Leibly M, Li S, Liang E, Loeffler H, Lusk NA, Madigan Z, Malloy J, Malone J, McCue R, Melchor J, Mich JK, Moosman S, Morin E, Naidoo R, Newman D, Ngo K, Nguyen K, Oster AL, Ouellette B, Oyama AA, Pena N, Pham T, Phillips E, Pom C, Potekhina L, Ransford S, Ray PL, Reding M, Rette DF, Reynoldson C, Rimorin C, Sigler AR, Rocha DB, Ronellenfitch K, Ruiz A, Sawyer L, Sevigny JP, Shapovalova NV, Shepard N, Shulga L, Soliman S, Staats B, Taormina MJ, Tieu M, Wang Y, Wilkes J, Wood T, Zhou T, Williford A, Dee N, Mollenkopf T, Ng L, Esposito L, Kalmbach BE, Yao S, Ariza J, Collman F, Mufti S, Smith K, Waters J, Ersing I, Patrick M, Zeng H, Lein ES, Kojima Y, Horwitz G, Owen SF, Levi BP, Daigle TL, Tasic B, Bakken TE, Ting JT. Neuron. 2025 May 21;113(10):1507-1524.e17. doi: 10.1016/j.neuron.2025.04.035. PubMed 40403704.
Backbone
  Vector backbone: rAAV
  Vector type: AAV
Growth in bacteria
  Bacterial resistance: Ampicillin, 100 μg/mL
  Growth temperature: 30°C
  Growth strain: NEB Stable
  Copy number: High Copy
Gene/Insert
  Gene/Insert name: iCre(R297T)
  Species: Synthetic
  Insert size (bp): 1056
  Mutation: R297T for reduced recombinase efficiency.
Resource information
  A portion of this plasmid was derived from a plasmid made by: gene synthesis at Allen Institute
Terms and licenses: Academic/Nonprofit Terms; Industry Terms: Not Available to Industry
Depositor comments: This work supported by NIH BRAIN Initiative grant UF1MH128339
How to cite: AiP13778 - pAAV-AiE0450h-minBG-iCre(R297T)-BGHpA (Alias: CN3778) was a gift from Allen Institute for Brain Science & Jonathan Ting (Addgene plasmid # 199775 ; http://n2t.net/addgene:199775 ; RRID:Addgene_199775) For viral preps, please replace (Addgene plasmid # 199775) in the above sentence with: (Addgene viral prep # 199775-PHPeB)
